Addgene plasmid #136047: PLKO.1-SMG6-CDS-2
Purpose: SMG6 shRNA (Targeting CDS #2) inserted into the PLKO.1 plasmid (AAGGAGTTCCAGGTGTTACTG)
Depositing lab: Anthony Leung. Depositing organization: Johns Hopkins School of Public Health. Publication: Structure-Mediated RNA Decay by UPF1 and G3BP1. Fischer JW, Busa VF, Shao Y, Leung AKL. Mol Cell. 2020 Apr 2;78(1):70-84.e6. doi: 10.1016/j.molcel.2020.01.021. Epub 2020 Feb 3. PubMed 32017897.
Backbone
  Vector backbone: PLKO.1
  Vector type: Mammalian Expression, Lentiviral
  Selectable markers: Puromycin
Growth in bacteria
  Bacterial resistance: Ampicillin, 100 μg/mL
  Growth temperature: 30°C
  Growth strain: NEB Stable
  Copy number: Unknown
Gene/Insert
  Gene/Insert name: SMG6
  gRNA/shRNA sequence: AAGGAGTTCCAGGTGTTACTG
  Species: H. sapiens (human)
  Entrez Gene: SMG6 (a.k.a. C17orf31, EST1A, SMG-6, hSMG5/7a)
Terms and licenses: Academic/Nonprofit Terms; Industry Terms: Not Available to Industry
How to cite: PLKO.1-SMG6-CDS-2 was a gift from Anthony Leung (Addgene plasmid # 136047 ; http://n2t.net/addgene:136047 ; RRID:Addgene_136047)
