[The description below was written by a language model from this plasmid's Addgene catalogue record and pLannotate feature annotations shown in this document.]
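Description:
PLKO.1-SMG6-CDS-2 is a lentiviral shRNA vector built on the pLKO.1 backbone for knocking down human SMG6 (also known as EST1A), with the hairpin directed against a site in the coding sequence; the name marks it as the second CDS-targeting design. The full sequenced plasmid is about 7.1 kb. In bacteria it is maintained by a high-copy ColE1/pUC-type origin and selected through the β-lactamase (AmpR) gene. An f1 origin and remnants of a lac/lacZα cloning region, along with T7 and T3 promoters, are carried over from the parental backbone.

The transfer cassette has a third-generation, self-inactivating layout. An RSV enhancer/promoter fused to a truncated HIV-1 5' LTR drives production of the genomic RNA in packaging cells. It is followed by the Ψ packaging signal with a partial gag sequence, and by the Rev response element, which allows Rev-dependent nuclear export. The human U6 RNA polymerase III promoter sits upstream of the hairpin. The shRNA itself is not annotated in the feature table, but it presumably occupies the gap between the U6 promoter and the cPPT/CTS element, which aids nuclear import of the viral genome. Downstream, a human PGK promoter expresses puromycin N-acetyltransferase so that transduced mammalian cells can be selected with puromycin. The cassette ends in a ΔU3 3' LTR, which inactivates the viral promoter after integration. An SV40 poly(A) signal and SV40 origin lie outside the provirus.

Because it encodes no viral structural or enzymatic proteins, the plasmid must be co-transfected with separate packaging and envelope plasmids to make virus. It was deposited with a study of structure-mediated RNA decay involving UPF1 and G3BP1, where stable depletion of SMG6 would serve to test its contribution to RNA decay.
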