Features (pLannotate 1.2.2; 25 found; start..end, strand, type, name):
    277..377     +  CDS            Rev (fragment): human immunodeficiency virus 1 (HIV-1) Rev protein; rev; enhances nuclear export of unspliced and incompletely spliced viral mRNAs
    427..667     +  promoter       U6 promoter: RNA polymerase III promoter for human U6 snRNA
    772..889     +  misc_feature   cPPT/CTS: central polypurine tract and central termination sequence of HIV-1
    938..1448    +  promoter       hPGK promoter: human phosphoglycerate kinase 1 promoter
   1470..2069    +  CDS            PuroR: puromycin N-acetyltransferase; pac from Streptomyces alboniger; confers resistance to puromycin
   2112..2195    +  CDS            nef (fragment): NEF_HV1Z2 - Experimental evidence at protein level: Swiss-Prot protein existence level 1. Extracellular Nef protein targets CD4(+) T-lymphocytes for apoptosis by interacting with CXCR4 surface receptors. From Human immunodeficiency virus type 1 group M subtype D (isolate Z2/CDC-Z34) (HIV-1).
   2197..2430    +  LTR            3' LTR (ΔU3): self-inactivating 3' long terminal repeat (LTR) from HIV-1
   2502..2623    +  polyA_signal   SV40 poly(A) signal: SV40 polyadenylation signal
   2663..2798    +  rep_origin     SV40 ori: SV40 origin of replication
   2819..2837    -  promoter       T7 promoter: promoter for bacteriophage T7 RNA polymerase
   2845..3000    +  CDS            lacZα (fragment): LacZα fragment of β-galactosidase; lacZ fragment
   3005..3433    +  rep_origin     f1 ori (sequence partly withheld): f1 bacteriophage origin of replication; arrow indicates direction of (+) strand synthesis
   3486..3590    +  promoter       AmpR promoter: bla
   3591..4451    +  CDS            AmpR: β-lactamase; bla; confers resistance to ampicillin, carbenicillin, and related antibiotics
   4622..5210    +  rep_origin     ori: high-copy-number ColE1/pMB1/pBR322/pUC origin of replication
   5393..5485    +  CDS            lacI (fragment): lac repressor; lacI; The lac repressor binds to the lac operator to inhibit transcription in E. coli. This inhibition can be relieved by adding lactose or isopropyl-β-D-thiogalactopyranoside (IPTG).
   5498..5519    +  protein_bind   CAP binding site: CAP binding activates transcription in the presence of cAMP. E. coli catabolite activator protein
   5534..5564    +  promoter       lac promoter: promoter for the E. coli lac operon
   5572..5588    +  protein_bind   lac operator: The lac repressor binds to the lac operator to inhibit transcription in E. coli. This inhibition can be relieved by adding lactose or isopropyl-β-D-thiogalactopyranoside (IPTG). lac repressor encoded by lacI
   5633..5651    +  promoter       T3 promoter: promoter for bacteriophage T3 RNA polymerase
   5679..5905    +  promoter       RSV promoter: Rous sarcoma virus enhancer/promoter
   5906..6086    +  LTR            5' LTR (truncated): truncated 5' long terminal repeat (LTR) from HIV-1
   6133..6258    +  misc_feature   HIV-1 Ψ: packaging signal of human immunodeficiency virus type 1
   6242..6605    +  CDS            HIV-1 gag (fragment): gag protein from human immunodeficiency virus 1; gag
   6751..6984    +  misc_feature   RRE: The Rev response element (RRE) of HIV-1 allows for Rev-dependent mRNA export from the nucleus to the cytoplasm.
>Addgene plasmid #136047 | PLKO.1-SMG6-CDS-2 | addgene full sequence | sequence record 269251 | Addgene NGS Result
ACCTGGATGGAGTGGGACAGAGAAATTAACAATTACACAAGCTTAATACACTCCTTAATTGAAGAATCGC
AAAACCAGCAAGAAAAGAATGAACAAGAATTATTGGAATTAGATAAATGGGCAAGTTTGTGGAATTGGTT
TAACATAACAAATTGGCTGTGGTATATAAAATTATTCATAATGATAGTAGGAGGCTTGGTAGGTTTAAGA
ATAGTTTTTGCTGTACTTTCTATAGTGAATAGAGTTAGGCAGGGATATTCACCATTATCGTTTCAGACCC
ACCTCCCAACCCCGAGGGGACCCGACAGGCCCGAAGGAATAGAAGAAGAAGGTGGAGAGAGAGACAGAGA
CAGATCCATTCGATTAGTGAACGGATCTCGACGGTATCGATCACGAGACTAGCCTCGAGCGGCCGCCCCC
TTCACCGAGGGCCTATTTCCCATGATTCCTTCATATTTGCATATACGATACAAGGCTGTTAGAGAGATAA
TTGGAATTAATTTGACTGTAAACACAAAGATATTAGTACAAAATACGTGACGTAGAAAGTAATAATTTCT
TGGGTAGTTTGCAGTTTTAAAATTATGTTTTAAAATGGACTATCATATGCTTACCGTAACTTGAAAGTAT
TTCGATTTCTTGGCTTTATATATCTTGTGGAAAGGACGAAACACCGGAAGGAGTTCCAGGTGTTACTGCT
CGAGCAGTAACACCTGGAACTCCTTTTTTTGAATTCTCGACCTCGAGACAAATGGCAGTATTCATCCACA
ATTTTAAAAGAAAAGGGGGGATTGGGGGGTACAGTGCAGGGGAAAGAATAGTAGACATAATAGCAACAGA
CATACAAACTAAAGAATTACAAAAACAAATTACAAAAATTCAAAATTTTCGGGTTTATTACAGGGACAGC
AGAGATCCACTTTGGCCGCGGCTCGAGGGGGTTGGGGTTGCGCCTTTTCCAAGGCAGCCCTGGGTTTGCG
CAGGGACGCGGCTGCTCTGGGCGTGGTTCCGGGAAACGCAGCGGCGCCGACCCTGGGTCTCGCACATTCT
TCACGTCCGTTCGCAGCGTCACCCGGATCTTCGCCGCTACCCTTGTGGGCCCCCCGGCGACGCTTCCTGC
TCCGCCCCTAAGTCGGGAAGGTTCCTTGCGGTTCGCGGCGTGCCGGACGTGACAAACGGAAGCCGCACGT
CTCACTAGTACCCTCGCAGACGGACAGCGCCAGGGAGCAATGGCAGCGCGCCGACCGCGATGGGCTGTGG
CCAATAGCGGCTGCTCAGCAGGGCGCGCCGAGAGCAGCGGCCGGGAAGGGGCGGTGCGGGAGGCGGGGTG
TGGGGCGGTAGTGTGGGCCCTGTTCCTGCCCGCGCGGTGTTCCGCATTCTGCAAGCCTCCGGAGCGCACG
TCGGCAGTCGGCTCCCTCGTTGACCGAATCACCGACCTCTCTCCCCAGGGGGATCCACCGGAGCTTACCA
TGACCGAGTACAAGCCCACGGTGCGCCTCGCCACCCGCGACGACGTCCCCAGGGCCGTACGCACCCTCGC
CGCCGCGTTCGCCGACTACCCCGCCACGCGCCACACCGTCGATCCGGACCGCCACATCGAGCGGGTCACC
GAGCTGCAAGAACTCTTCCTCACGCGCGTCGGGCTCGACATCGGCAAGGTGTGGGTCGCGGACGACGGCG
CCGCGGTGGCGGTCTGGACCACGCCGGAGAGCGTCGAAGCGGGGGCGGTGTTCGCCGAGATCGGCCCGCG
CATGGCCGAGTTGAGCGGTTCCCGGCTGGCCGCGCAGCAACAGATGGAAGGCCTCCTGGCGCCGCACCGG
CCCAAGGAGCCCGCGTGGTTCCTGGCCACCGTCGGCGTCTCGCCCGACCACCAGGGCAAGGGTCTGGGCA
GCGCCGTCGTGCTCCCCGGAGTGGAGGCGGCCGAGCGCGCCGGGGTGCCCGCCTTCCTGGAGACCTCCGC
GCCCCGCAACCTCCCCTTCTACGAGCGGCTCGGCTTCACCGTCACCGCCGACGTCGAGGTGCCCGAAGGA
CCGCGCACCTGGTGCATGACCCGCAAGCCCGGTGCCTGACGCCCGCCCCACGACCCGCAGCGCCCGACCG
AAAGGAGCGCACGACCCCATGCATCGGTACCTTTAAGACCAATGACTTACAAGGCAGCTGTAGATCTTAG
CCACTTTTTAAAAGAAAAGGGGGGACTGGAAGGGCTAATTCACTCCCAACGAAGACAAGATCTGCTTTTT
GCTTGTACTGGGTCTCTCTGGTTAGACCAGATCTGAGCCTGGGAGCTCTCTGGCTAACTAGGGAACCCAC
TGCTTAAGCCTCAATAAAGCTTGCCTTGAGTGCTTCAAGTAGTGTGTGCCCGTCTGTTGTGTGACTCTGG
TAACTAGAGATCCCTCAGACCCTTTTAGTCAGTGTGGAAAATCTCTAGCAGTAGTAGTTCATGTCATCTT
ATTATTCAGTATTTATAACTTGCAAAGAAATGAATATCAGAGAGTGAGAGGAACTTGTTTATTGCAGCTT
ATAATGGTTACAAATAAAGCAATAGCATCACAAATTTCACAAATAAAGCATTTTTTTCACTGCATTCTAG
TTGTGGTTTGTCCAAACTCATCAATGTATCTTATCATGTCTGGCTCTAGCTATCCCGCCCCTAACTCCGC
CCATCCCGCCCCTAACTCCGCCCAGTTCCGCCCATTCTCCGCCCCATGGCTGACTAATTTTTTTTATTTA
TGCAGAGGCCGAGGCCGCCTCGGCCTCTGAGCTATTCCAGAAGTAGTGAGGAGGCTTTTTTGGAGGCCTA
GGGACGTACCCAATTCGCCCTATAGTGAGTCGTATTACGCGCGCTCACTGGCCGTCGTTTTACAACGTCG
TGACTGGGAAAACCCTGGCGTTACCCAACTTAATCGCCTTGCAGCACATCCCCCTTTCGCCAGCTGGCGT
AATAGCGAAGAGGCCCGCACCGATCGCCCTTCCCAACAGTTGCGCAGCCTGAATGGCGAATGGG
[124 nt withheld, positions 3005-3128]
C
[91 nt withheld, positions 3130-3220]
A
[49 nt withheld, positions 3222-3270]
CCTTTGACGTTGGAGTCCACGTTCTTT
[37 nt withheld, positions 3298-3334]
ACCCTATCTCGGTCTATTCTTTTGATTTATAAGGGATTTTGCCGATTTCGGCCTATTGGTTAAAAAATGA
GCTGATTTAACAAAAATTTAACGCGAATTTTAACAAAATATTAACGCTTACAATTTAGGTGGCACTTTTC
GGGGAAATGTGCGCGGAACCCCTATTTGTTTATTTTTCTAAATACATTCAAATATGTATCCGCTCATGAG
ACAATAACCCTGATAAATGCTTCAATAATATTGAAAAAGGAAGAGTATGAGTATTCAACATTTCCGTGTC
GCCCTTATTCCCTTTTTTGCGGCATTTTGCCTTCCTGTTTTTGCTCACCCAGAAACGCTGGTGAAAGTAA
AAGATGCTGAAGATCAGTTGGGTGCACGAGTGGGTTACATCGAACTGGATCTCAACAGCGGTAAGATCCT
TGAGAGTTTTCGCCCCGAAGAACGTTTTCCAATGATGAGCACTTTTAAAGTTCTGCTATGTGGCGCGGTA
TTATCCCGTATTGACGCCGGGCAAGAGCAACTCGGTCGCCGCATACACTATTCTCAGAATGACTTGGTTG
AGTACTCACCAGTCACAGAAAAGCATCTTACGGATGGCATGACAGTAAGAGAATTATGCAGTGCTGCCAT
AACCATGAGTGATAACACTGCGGCCAACTTACTTCTGACAACGATCGGAGGACCGAAGGAGCTAACCGCT
TTTTTGCACAACATGGGGGATCATGTAACTCGCCTTGATCGTTGGGAACCGGAGCTGAATGAAGCCATAC
CAAACGACGAGCGTGACACCACGATGCCTGTAGCAATGGCAACAACGTTGCGCAAACTATTAACTGGCGA
ACTACTTACTCTAGCTTCCCGGCAACAATTAATAGACTGGATGGAGGCGGATAAAGTTGCAGGACCACTT
CTGCGCTCGGCCCTTCCGGCTGGCTGGTTTATTGCTGATAAATCTGGAGCCGGTGAGCGTGGGTCTCGCG
GTATCATTGCAGCACTGGGGCCAGATGGTAAGCCCTCCCGTATCGTAGTTATCTACACGACGGGGAGTCA
GGCAACTATGGATGAACGAAATAGACAGATCGCTGAGATAGGTGCCTCACTGATTAAGCATTGGTAACTG
TCAGACCAAGTTTACTCATATATACTTTAGATTGATTTAAAACTTCATTTTTAATTTAAAAGGATCTAGG
TGAAGATCCTTTTTGATAATCTCATGACCAAAATCCCTTAACGTGAGTTTTCGTTCCACTGAGCGTCAGA
CCCCGTAGAAAAGATCAAAGGATCTTCTTGAGATCCTTTTTTTCTGCGCGTAATCTGCTGCTTGCAAACA
AAAAAACCACCGCTACCAGCGGTGGTTTGTTTGCCGGATCAAGAGCTACCAACTCTTTTTCCGAAGGTAA
CTGGCTTCAGCAGAGCGCAGATACCAAATACTGTTCTTCTAGTGTAGCCGTAGTTAGGCCACCACTTCAA
GAACTCTGTAGCACCGCCTACATACCTCGCTCTGCTAATCCTGTTACCAGTGGCTGCTGCCAGTGGCGAT
AAGTCGTGTCTTACCGGGTTGGACTCAAGACGATAGTTACCGGATAAGGCGCAGCGGTCGGGCTGAACGG
GGGGTTCGTGCACACAGCCCAGCTTGGAGCGAACGACCTACACCGAACTGAGATACCTACAGCGTGAGCT
ATGAGAAAGCGCCACGCTTCCCGAAGGGAGAAAGGCGGACAGGTATCCGGTAAGCGGCAGGGTCGGAACA
GGAGAGCGCACGAGGGAGCTTCCAGGGGGAAACGCCTGGTATCTTTATAGTCCTGTCGGGTTTCGCCACC
TCTGACTTGAGCGTCGATTTTTGTGATGCTCGTCAGGGGGGCGGAGCCTATGGAAAAACGCCAGCAACGC
GGCCTTTTTACGGTTCCTGGCCTTTTGCTGGCCTTTTGCTCACATGTTCTTTCCTGCGTTATCCCCTGAT
TCTGTGGATAACCGTATTACCGCCTTTGAGTGAGCTGATACCGCTCGCCGCAGCCGAACGACCGAGCGCA
GCGAGTCAGTGAGCGAGGAAGCGGAAGAGCGCCCAATACGCAAACCGCCTCTCCCCGCGCGTTGGCCGAT
TCATTAATGCAGCTGGCACGACAGGTTTCCCGACTGGAAAGCGGGCAGTGAGCGCAACGCAATTAATGTG
AGTTAGCTCACTCATTAGGCACCCCAGGCTTTACACTTTATGCTTCCGGCTCGTATGTTGTGTGGAATTG
TGAGCGGATAACAATTTCACACAGGAAACAGCTATGACCATGATTACGCCAAGCGCGCAATTAACCCTCA
CTAAAGGGAACAAAAGCTGGAGCTGCAAGCTTAATGTAGTCTTATGCAATACTCTTGTAGTCTTGCAACA
TGGTAACGATGAGTTAGCAACATGCCTTACAAGGAGAGAAAAAGCACCGTGCATGCCGATTGGTGGAAGT
AAGGTGGTACGATCGTGCCTTATTAGGAAGGCAACAGACGGGTCTGACATGGATTGGACGAACCACTGAA
TTGCCGCATTGCAGAGATATTGTATTTAAGTGCCTAGCTCGATACATAAACGGGTCTCTCTGGTTAGACC
AGATCTGAGCCTGGGAGCTCTCTGGCTAACTAGGGAACCCACTGCTTAAGCCTCAATAAAGCTTGCCTTG
AGTGCTTCAAGTAGTGTGTGCCCGTCTGTTGTGTGACTCTGGTAACTAGAGATCCCTCAGACCCTTTTAG
TCAGTGTGGAAAATCTCTAGCAGTGGCGCCCGAACAGGGACTTGAAAGCGAAAGGGAAACCAGAGGAGCT
CTCTCGACGCAGGACTCGGCTTGCTGAAGCGCGCACGGCAAGAGGCGAGGGGCGGCGACTGGTGAGTACG
CCAAAAATTTTGACTAGCGGAGGCTAGAAGGAGAGAGATGGGTGCGAGAGCGTCAGTATTAAGCGGGGGA
GAATTAGATCGCGATGGGAAAAAATTCGGTTAAGGCCAGGGGGAAAGAAAAAATATAAATTAAAACATAT
AGTATGGGCAAGCAGGGAGCTAGAACGATTCGCAGTTAATCCTGGCCTGTTAGAAACATCAGAAGGCTGT
AGACAAATACTGGGACAGCTACAACCATCCCTTCAGACAGGATCAGAAGAACTTAGATCATTATATAATA
CAGTAGCAACCCTCTATTGTGTGCATCAAAGGATAGAGATAAAAGACACCAAGGAAGCTTTAGACAAGAT
AGAGGAAGAGCAAAACAAAAGTAAGACCACCGCACAGCAAGCGGCCGCTGATCTTCAGACCTGGAGGAGG
AGATATGAGGGACAATTGGAGAAGTGAATTATATAAATATAAAGTAGTAAAAATTGAACCATTAGGAGTA
GCACCCACCAAGGCAAAGAGAAGAGTGGTGCAGAGAGAAAAAAGAGCAGTGGGAATAGGAGCTTTGTTCC
TTGGGTTCTTGGGAGCAGCAGGAAGCACTATGGGCGCAGCGTCAATGACGCTGACGGTACAGGCCAGACA
ATTATTGTCTGGTATAGTGCAGCAGCAGAACAATTTGCTGAGGGCTATTGAGGCGCAACAGCATCTGTTG
CAACTCACAGTCTGGGGCATCAAGCAGCTCCAGGCAAGAATCCTGGCTGTGGAAAGATACCTAAAGGATC
AACAGCTCCTGGGGATTTGGGGTTGCTCTGGAAAACTCATTTGCACCACTGCTGTGCCTTGGAATGCTAG
TTGGAGTAATAAATCTCTGGAACAGATTTGGAATCACACG
